Addgene plasmid #215833: SpCas9-CBE6a-IVT
Purpose: Template for in vitro transcription of CBE6a (with SpCas9)
Depositing lab: David Liu. Depositing organization: Broad Institute. Publication: Phage-assisted evolution of highly active cytosine base editors with enhanced selectivity and minimal sequence context preference. Zhang E, Neugebauer ME, Krasnow NA, Liu DR. Nat Commun. 2024 Feb 24;15(1):1697. doi: 10.1038/s41467-024-45969-7. PubMed 38402281.
Backbone
  Vector backbone: pCMV with a BR322 origin
  Total vector size (bp): 8857
  Vector type: in vitro Transcription Template
Growth in bacteria
  Bacterial resistance: Ampicillin, 100 μg/mL
  Growth temperature: 37°C
  Growth strain: DH5alpha
  Copy number: High Copy
Gene/Insert
  Gene/Insert name: CBE6a-SpCas9-2xUGI
  Insert size (bp): 5325
Terms and licenses: Academic/Nonprofit Terms; Industry Terms: Not Available to Industry
How to cite: SpCas9-CBE6a-IVT was a gift from David Liu (Addgene plasmid # 215833 ; http://n2t.net/addgene:215833 ; RRID:Addgene_215833)
