[The description below was written by a language model from this plasmid's Addgene catalogue record and pLannotate feature annotations shown in this document.]
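Description:
SpCas9-CBE6a-IVT is an 8,857 bp plasmid built on a pCMV backbone and catalogued as a template for in vitro transcription of the cytosine base editor CBE6a in its SpCas9 form. It is propagated in E. coli as a high-copy plasmid through a ColE1/pBR322-type origin. Selection is with ampicillin, via a β-lactamase gene under its own promoter. Short remnants of lac regulatory elements, a lacI fragment, an MCS fragment and a bom fragment are backbone carry-over with no stated function.

The 5,325 bp insert, CBE6a-SpCas9-2xUGI, is a single fusion reading frame. At its N-terminus is a deaminase domain that the annotation matches to E. coli TadA. Since the construct is described as a cytosine base editor arising from phage-assisted evolution, this is presumably a TadA-derived variant evolved for cytosine deamination, although the record lists no mutations. Next comes Streptococcus pyogenes Cas9, annotated as an N-terminal portion carrying D10A joined to a C-terminal portion; whether the whole protein is a nickase, as is typical for base editors, is not stated. The insert name specifies two copies of the uracil glycosylase inhibitor UGI, which blocks excision of the uracil editing intermediate, but the automated annotation flags only one. The gap between Cas9 and that copy could accommodate the other.

The cassette sits downstream of the CMV enhancer and promoter and ends with a bGH polyadenylation signal. No phage RNA polymerase promoter such as T7 is annotated, so the record does not show how transcription is initiated in vitro. The resulting mRNA would typically be delivered together with a guide RNA for base editing.
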