Features (pLannotate 1.2.2; 17 found; start..end, strand, type, name):
      1..380     +  enhancer       CMV enhancer: human cytomegalovirus immediate early enhancer
    381..584     +  promoter       CMV promoter: human cytomegalovirus (CMV) immediate early promoter
    744..1235    +  CDS            tadA: TADA_ECOLI - Also known as yfhC. Experimental evidence at protein level: Swiss-Prot protein existence level 1. Catalyzes the deamination of adenosine to inosine at the wobble position 34 of tRNA(Arg2). Essential for cell viability. From Escherichia coli (strain K12).
   1338..2939    +  CDS            dCas9(N): N-terminal portion of catalytically inactive Streptococcus pyogenes dCas9 carrying the D10A mutation (Zetsche et al., 2015)
   2940..5434    +  CDS            Cas9(C) (fragment): C-terminal portion of Streptococcus pyogenes Cas9 (Zetsche et al., 2015)
   5748..5996    +  CDS            UGI: UNGI_BPPB2 - Experimental evidence at protein level: Swiss-Prot protein existence level 1. This protein binds specifically and reversibly to the host uracil-DNA glycosylase, preventing removal of uracil residues from PBS2 DNA by the host uracil-excision repair system. From Bacillus phage PBS2 (Bacteriophage PBS2).
   6167..6391    +  polyA_signal   bGH poly(A) signal: bovine growth hormone polyadenylation signal
   6395..6416    +  promoter       SV40 promoter (fragment): SV40 enhancer and early promoter
   6421..6437    +  misc_feature   MCS (fragment): pBluescript multiple cloning site
   6486..6502    -  protein_bind   lac operator: The lac repressor binds to the lac operator to inhibit transcription in E. coli. This inhibition can be relieved by adding lactose or isopropyl-β-D-thiogalactopyranoside (IPTG). lac repressor encoded by lacI
   6510..6540    -  promoter       lac promoter: promoter for the E. coli lac operon
   6555..6576    -  protein_bind   CAP binding site: CAP binding activates transcription in the presence of cAMP. E. coli catabolite activator protein
   6589..6681    -  CDS            lacI (fragment): lac repressor; lacI; The lac repressor binds to the lac operator to inhibit transcription in E. coli. This inhibition can be relieved by adding lactose or isopropyl-β-D-thiogalactopyranoside (IPTG).
   6864..7452    -  rep_origin     ori: high-copy-number ColE1/pMB1/pBR322/pUC origin of replication
   7623..8483    -  CDS            AmpR: β-lactamase; bla; confers resistance to ampicillin, carbenicillin, and related antibiotics
   8484..8588    -  promoter       AmpR promoter: bla
   8659..8703    -  misc_feature   bom (fragment): basis of mobility region from pBR322
>Addgene plasmid #215833 | SpCas9-CBE6a-IVT | addgene full sequence | sequence record 424801 | Addgene NGS Result
GACATTGATTATTGACTAGTTATTAATAGTAATCAATTACGGGGTCATTAGTTCATAGCCCATATATGGA
GTTCCGCGTTACATAACTTACGGTAAATGGCCCGCCTGGCTGACCGCCCAACGACCCCCGCCCATTGACG
TCAATAATGACGTATGTTCCCATAGTAACGCCAATAGGGACTTTCCATTGACGTCAATGGGTGGAGTATT
TACGGTAAACTGCCCACTTGGCAGTACATCAAGTGTATCATATGCCAAGTACGCCCCCTATTGACGTCAA
TGACGGTAAATGGCCCGCCTGGCATTATGCCCAGTACATGACCTTATGGGACTTTCCTACTTGGCAGTAC
ATCTACGTATTAGTCATCGCTATTACCATGGTGATGCGGTTTTGGCAGTACATCAATGGGCGTGGATAGC
GGTTTGACTCACGGGGATTTCCAAGTCTCCACCCCATTGACGTCAATGGGAGTTTGTTTTGGCACCAAAA
TCAACGGGACTTTCCAAAATGTCGTAACAACTCCGCCCCATTGACGCAAATGGGCGGTAGGCGTGTACGG
TGGGAGGTCTATATAAGCAGAGCTGGTTTAGTGAACCGTCAGATCTCGAGCTCGGTACCTAATACGACAC
ACTATAAGGAAATAAGAGAGAAAAGAAGAGTAAGAAGAAATATAAGAGCCACCATGAAACGGACAGCCGA
CGGAAGCGAGTTCGAGTCACCAAAGAAGAAGCGGAAAGTCAGTTCTGAGGTGGAGTTTTCCCACGAGTAC
TGGATGAGACATGCCCTGACCCTGGCCAAGAGGGCACGGGATGAGGGAGAGGCGCCTGTGGGAGCCGTGC
TGGTGCTGAACAATAGAGTGATCGGCGAGGGCTGGATCAGACGTATCGGCCTGCACGACCCAACAGCCCA
TGCCGAAATTATGGCCCTGAGACAGGGCGGCCTGGTCATGCAGAACCCCAGACTGATTGACGCCACCCTG
TACGTGACATTCGAGCCTTGCGTGATGTGCGCCGGCGCCATGATCAACTCTAGGATCGGCCGCGTGGTGT
TTGGCGTGAGGAACTCAAAAAGAGGCGCCGCAGGCTCCCTGATGAACGTGCTGAACTACCCCGGCATGAA
TCACCGCGTCGAAATTACCGAGGGAATCCTGGCAGATGAATGTGCCGCCCTGCTGTGCGATTTCTATCGG
ATGCCTAGACAGGTGTTCAATGCTCAGAAGAAGGCCCAGAGCTCCATCAACTCTGGCGGATCTAGCGGAG
GATCCTCTGGCAGCGAGACACCAGGAACAAGCGAGTCAGCAACACCAGAGAGCAGTGGCGGCAGCAGCGG
CGGCAGCGACAAGAAGTACAGCATCGGCCTGGCCATCGGCACCAACTCTGTGGGCTGGGCCGTGATCACC
GACGAGTACAAGGTGCCCAGCAAGAAATTCAAGGTGCTGGGCAACACCGACCGGCACAGCATCAAGAAGA
ACCTGATCGGAGCCCTGCTGTTCGACAGCGGCGAAACAGCCGAGGCCACCCGGCTGAAGAGAACCGCCAG
AAGAAGATACACCAGACGGAAGAACCGGATCTGCTATCTGCAAGAGATCTTCAGCAACGAGATGGCCAAG
GTGGACGACAGCTTCTTCCACAGACTGGAAGAGTCCTTCCTGGTGGAAGAGGATAAGAAGCACGAGCGGC
ACCCCATCTTCGGCAACATCGTGGACGAGGTGGCCTACCACGAGAAGTACCCCACCATCTACCACCTGAG
AAAGAAACTGGTGGACAGCACCGACAAGGCCGACCTGCGGCTGATCTATCTGGCCCTGGCCCACATGATC
AAGTTCCGGGGCCACTTCCTGATCGAGGGCGACCTGAACCCCGACAACAGCGACGTGGACAAGCTGTTCA
TCCAGCTGGTGCAGACCTACAACCAGCTGTTCGAGGAAAACCCCATCAACGCCAGCGGCGTGGACGCCAA
GGCCATCCTGTCTGCCAGACTGAGCAAGAGCAGACGGCTGGAAAATCTGATCGCCCAGCTGCCCGGCGAG
AAGAAGAATGGCCTGTTCGGAAACCTGATTGCCCTGAGCCTGGGCCTGACCCCCAACTTCAAGAGCAACT
TCGACCTGGCCGAGGATGCCAAACTGCAGCTGAGCAAGGACACCTACGACGACGACCTGGACAACCTGCT
GGCCCAGATCGGCGACCAGTACGCCGACCTGTTTCTGGCCGCCAAGAACCTGTCCGACGCCATCCTGCTG
AGCGACATCCTGAGAGTGAACACCGAGATCACCAAGGCCCCCCTGAGCGCCTCTATGATCAAGAGATACG
ACGAGCACCACCAGGACCTGACCCTGCTGAAAGCTCTCGTGCGGCAGCAGCTGCCTGAGAAGTACAAAGA
GATTTTCTTCGACCAGAGCAAGAACGGCTACGCCGGCTACATTGACGGCGGAGCCAGCCAGGAAGAGTTC
TACAAGTTCATCAAGCCCATCCTGGAAAAGATGGACGGCACCGAGGAACTGCTCGTGAAGCTGAACAGAG
AGGACCTGCTGCGGAAGCAGCGGACCTTCGACAACGGCAGCATCCCCCACCAGATCCACCTGGGAGAGCT
GCACGCCATTCTGCGGCGGCAGGAAGATTTTTACCCATTCCTGAAGGACAACCGGGAAAAGATCGAGAAG
ATCCTGACCTTCCGCATCCCCTACTACGTGGGCCCTCTGGCCAGGGGAAACAGCAGATTCGCCTGGATGA
CCAGAAAGAGCGAGGAAACCATCACCCCCTGGAACTTCGAGGAAGTGGTGGACAAGGGCGCTTCCGCCCA
GAGCTTCATCGAGCGGATGACCAACTTCGATAAGAACCTGCCCAACGAGAAGGTGCTGCCCAAGCACAGC
CTGCTGTACGAGTACTTCACCGTGTATAACGAGCTGACCAAAGTGAAATACGTGACCGAGGGAATGAGAA
AGCCCGCCTTCCTGAGCGGCGAGCAGAAAAAGGCCATCGTGGACCTGCTGTTCAAGACCAACCGGAAAGT
GACCGTGAAGCAGCTGAAAGAGGACTACTTCAAGAAAATCGAGTGCTTCGACTCCGTGGAAATCTCCGGC
GTGGAAGATCGGTTCAACGCCTCCCTGGGCACATACCACGATCTGCTGAAAATTATCAAGGACAAGGACT
TCCTGGACAATGAGGAAAACGAGGACATTCTGGAAGATATCGTGCTGACCCTGACACTGTTTGAGGACAG
AGAGATGATCGAGGAACGGCTGAAAACCTATGCCCACCTGTTCGACGACAAAGTGATGAAGCAGCTGAAG
CGGCGGAGATACACCGGCTGGGGCAGGCTGAGCCGGAAGCTGATCAACGGCATCCGGGACAAGCAGTCCG
GCAAGACAATCCTGGATTTCCTGAAGTCCGACGGCTTCGCCAACAGAAACTTCATGCAGCTGATCCACGA
CGACAGCCTGACCTTTAAAGAGGACATCCAGAAAGCCCAGGTGTCCGGCCAGGGCGATAGCCTGCACGAG
CACATTGCCAATCTGGCCGGCAGCCCCGCCATTAAGAAGGGCATCCTGCAGACAGTGAAGGTGGTGGACG
AGCTCGTGAAAGTGATGGGCCGGCACAAGCCCGAGAACATCGTGATCGAAATGGCCAGAGAGAACCAGAC
CACCCAGAAGGGACAGAAGAACAGCCGCGAGAGAATGAAGCGGATCGAAGAGGGCATCAAAGAGCTGGGC
AGCCAGATCCTGAAAGAACACCCCGTGGAAAACACCCAGCTGCAGAACGAGAAGCTGTACCTGTACTACC
TGCAGAATGGGCGGGATATGTACGTGGACCAGGAACTGGACATCAACCGGCTGTCCGACTACGATGTGGA
CCATATCGTGCCTCAGAGCTTTCTGAAGGACGACTCCATCGACAACAAGGTGCTGACCAGAAGCGACAAG
AACCGGGGCAAGAGCGACAACGTGCCCTCCGAAGAGGTCGTGAAGAAGATGAAGAACTACTGGCGGCAGC
TGCTGAACGCCAAGCTGATTACCCAGAGAAAGTTCGACAATCTGACCAAGGCCGAGAGAGGCGGCCTGAG
CGAACTGGATAAGGCCGGCTTCATCAAGAGACAGCTGGTGGAAACCCGGCAGATCACAAAGCACGTGGCA
CAGATCCTGGACTCCCGGATGAACACTAAGTACGACGAGAATGACAAGCTGATCCGGGAAGTGAAAGTGA
TCACCCTGAAGTCCAAGCTGGTGTCCGATTTCCGGAAGGATTTCCAGTTTTACAAAGTGCGCGAGATCAA
CAACTACCACCACGCCCACGACGCCTACCTGAACGCCGTCGTGGGAACCGCCCTGATCAAAAAGTACCCT
AAGCTGGAAAGCGAGTTCGTGTACGGCGACTACAAGGTGTACGACGTGCGGAAGATGATCGCCAAGAGCG
AGCAGGAAATCGGCAAGGCTACCGCCAAGTACTTCTTCTACAGCAACATCATGAACTTTTTCAAGACCGA
GATTACCCTGGCCAACGGCGAGATCCGGAAGCGGCCTCTGATCGAGACAAACGGCGAAACCGGGGAGATC
GTGTGGGATAAGGGCCGGGATTTTGCCACCGTGCGGAAAGTGCTGAGCATGCCCCAAGTGAATATCGTGA
AAAAGACCGAGGTGCAGACAGGCGGCTTCAGCAAAGAGTCTATCCTGCCCAAGAGGAACAGCGATAAGCT
GATCGCCAGAAAGAAGGACTGGGACCCTAAGAAGTACGGCGGCTTCGACAGCCCCACCGTGGCCTATTCT
GTGCTGGTGGTGGCCAAAGTGGAAAAGGGCAAGTCCAAGAAACTGAAGAGTGTGAAAGAGCTGCTGGGGA
TCACCATCATGGAAAGAAGCAGCTTCGAGAAGAATCCCATCGACTTTCTGGAAGCCAAGGGCTACAAAGA
AGTGAAAAAGGACCTGATCATCAAGCTGCCTAAGTACTCCCTGTTCGAGCTGGAAAACGGCCGGAAGAGA
ATGCTGGCCTCTGCCGGCGAACTGCAGAAGGGAAACGAACTGGCCCTGCCCTCCAAATATGTGAACTTCC
TGTACCTGGCCAGCCACTATGAGAAGCTGAAGGGCTCCCCCGAGGATAATGAGCAGAAACAGCTGTTTGT
GGAACAGCACAAGCACTACCTGGACGAGATCATCGAGCAGATCAGCGAGTTCTCCAAGAGAGTGATCCTG
GCCGACGCTAATCTGGACAAAGTGCTGTCCGCCTACAACAAGCACCGGGATAAGCCCATCAGAGAGCAGG
CCGAGAATATCATCCACCTGTTTACCCTGACCAATCTGGGAGCCCCTGCCGCCTTCAAGTACTTTGACAC
CACCATCGACCGGAAGAGGTACACCAGCACCAAAGAGGTGCTGGACGCCACCCTGATCCACCAGAGCATC
ACCGGCCTGTACGAGACACGGATCGACCTGTCTCAGCTGGGAGGTGACAGCGGCGGGAGCGGCGGGAGCG
GGGGGAGCACTAATCTGAGCGACATCATTGAGAAGGAGACTGGGAAACAGCTGGTCATTCAGGAGTCCAT
CCTGATGCTGCCTGAGGAGGTGGAGGAAGTGATCGGCAACAAGCCAGAGTCTGACATCCTGGTGCACACC
GCCTACGACGAGTCCACAGATGAGAATGTGATGCTGCTGACCTCTGACGCCCCCGAGTATAAGCCTTGGG
CCCTGGTCATCCAGGATTCTAACGGCGAGAATAAGATCAAGATGCTGAGCGGAGGATCCGGAGGATCTGG
AGGCAGCACCAACCTGTCTGACATCATCGAGAAGGAGACAGGCAAGCAGCTGGTCATCCAGGAGAGCATC
CTGATGCTGCCCGAAGAAGTCGAAGAAGTGATCGGAAACAAGCCTGAGAGCGATATCCTGGTCCATACCG
CCTACGACGAGAGTACCGACGAAAATGTGATGCTGCTGACATCCGACGCCCCAGAGTATAAGCCCTGGGC
TCTGGTCATCCAGGATTCCAACGGAGAGAACAAAATCAAAATGCTGTCTGGCGGCTCAAAAAGAACCGCC
GACGGCAGCGAATTCGAGCCCAAGAAGAAGAGGAAAGTCTAATTAATTAAGCTGCCTTCTGCGGGGCTTG
CCTTCTGGCCATGCCCTTCTTCTCTCCCTTGCACCTGTACCTCTTGGTCTTTGAATAAAGCCTGAGTAGG
AAGCGACTGTGCCTTCTAGTTGCCAGCCATCTGTTGTTTGCCCCTCCCCCGTGCCTTCCTTGACCCTGGA
AGGTGCCACTCCCACTGTCCTTTCCTAATAAAATGAGAAAATTGCATCGCATTGTCTGAGTAGGTGTCAT
TCTATTCTGGGGGGTGGGGTGGGGCAGGACAGCAAGGGGGAGGATTGGGAAGACAATAGCAGGCATGCTG
GGGATGCGGTGGGCTCTATGGCTTCTGAGGCGGAAAGAACCAGCTGGGGCTCGATACCGTCGACCTCTAG
CTAGAGCTTGGCGTAATCATGGTCATAGCTGTTTCCTGTGTGAAATTGTTATCCGCTCACAATTCCACAC
AACATACGAGCCGGAAGCATAAAGTGTAAAGCCTAGGGTGCCTAATGAGTGAGCTAACTCACATTAATTG
CGTTGCGCTCACTGCCCGCTTTCCAGTCGGGAAACCTGTCGTGCCAGCTGCATTAATGAATCGGCCAACG
CGCGGGGAGAGGCGGTTTGCGTATTGGGCGCTCTTCCGCTTCCTCGCTCACTGACTCGCTGCGCTCGGTC
GTTCGGCTGCGGCGAGCGGTATCAGCTCACTCAAAGGCGGTAATACGGTTATCCACAGAATCAGGGGATA
ACGCAGGAAAGAACATGTGAGCAAAAGGCCAGCAAAAGGCCAGGAACCGTAAAAAGGCCGCGTTGCTGGC
GTTTTTCCATAGGCTCCGCCCCCCTGACGAGCATCACAAAAATCGACGCTCAAGTCAGAGGTGGCGAAAC
CCGACAGGACTATAAAGATACCAGGCGTTTCCCCCTGGAAGCTCCCTCGTGCGCTCTCCTGTTCCGACCC
TGCCGCTTACCGGATACCTGTCCGCCTTTCTCCCTTCGGGAAGCGTGGCGCTTTCTCATAGCTCACGCTG
TAGGTATCTCAGTTCGGTGTAGGTCGTTCGCTCCAAGCTGGGCTGTGTGCACGAACCCCCCGTTCAGCCC
GACCGCTGCGCCTTATCCGGTAACTATCGTCTTGAGTCCAACCCGGTAAGACACGACTTATCGCCACTGG
CAGCAGCCACTGGTAACAGGATTAGCAGAGCGAGGTATGTAGGCGGTGCTACAGAGTTCTTGAAGTGGTG
GCCTAACTACGGCTACACTAGAAGAACAGTATTTGGTATCTGCGCTCTGCTGAAGCCAGTTACCTTCGGA
AAAAGAGTTGGTAGCTCTTGATCCGGCAAACAAACCACCGCTGGTAGCGGTGGTTTTTTTGTTTGCAAGC
AGCAGATTACGCGCAGAAAAAAAGGATCTCAAGAAGATCCTTTGATCTTTTCTACGGGGTCTGACACTCA
GTGGAACGAAAACTCACGTTAAGGGATTTTGGTCATGAGATTATCAAAAAGGATCTTCACCTAGATCCTT
TTAAATTAAAAATGAAGTTTTAAATCAATCTAAAGTATATATGAGTAAACTTGGTCTGACAGTTACCAAT
GCTTAATCAGTGAGGCACCTATCTCAGCGATCTGTCTATTTCGTTCATCCATAGTTGCCTGACTCCCCGT
CGTGTAGATAACTACGATACGGGAGGGCTTACCATCTGGCCCCAGTGCTGCAATGATACCGCGAGACCCA
CGCTCACCGGCTCCAGATTTATCAGCAATAAACCAGCCAGCCGGAAGGGCCGAGCGCAGAAGTGGTCCTG
CAACTTTATCCGCCTCCATCCAGTCTATTAATTGTTGCCGGGAAGCTAGAGTAAGTAGTTCGCCAGTTAA
TAGTTTGCGCAACGTTGTTGCCATTGCTACAGGCATCGTGGTGTCACGCTCGTCGTTTGGTATGGCTTCA
TTCAGCTCCGGTTCCCAACGATCAAGGCGAGTTACATGATCCCCCATGTTGTGCAAAAAAGCGGTTAGCT
CCTTCGGTCCTCCGATCGTTGTCAGAAGTAAGTTGGCCGCAGTGTTATCACTCATGGTTATGGCAGCACT
GCATAATTCTCTTACTGTCATGCCATCCGTAAGATGCTTTTCTGTGACTGGTGAGTACTCAACCAAGTCA
TTCTGAGAATAGTGTATGCGGCGACCGAGTTGCTCTTGCCCGGCGTCAATACGGGATAATACCGCGCCAC
ATAGCAGAACTTTAAAAGTGCTCATCATTGGAAAACGTTCTTCGGGGCGAAAACTCTCAAGGATCTTACC
GCTGTTGAGATCCAGTTCGATGTAACCCACTCGTGCACCCAACTGATCTTCAGCATCTTTTACTTTCACC
AGCGTTTCTGGGTGAGCAAAAACAGGAAGGCAAAATGCCGCAAAAAAGGGAATAAGGGCGACACGGAAAT
GTTGAATACTCATACTCTTCCTTTTTCAATATTATTGAAGCATTTATCAGGGTTATTGTCTCATGAGCGG
ATACATATTTGAATGTATTTAGAAAAATAAACAAATAGGGGTTCCGCGCACATTTCCCCGAAAAGTGCCA
CCTGACGTCGACGGATCGGGAGATCGATCTCCCGATCCCCTAGGGTCTACTCTCAGTACAATCTGCTCTG
ATGCCGCATAGTTAAGCCAGTATCTGCTCCCTGCTTGTGTGTTGGAGGTCGCTGAGTAGTGCGCGAGCAA
AATTTAAGCTACAACAAGGCAAGGCTTGACCGACAATTGCATGAAGAATCTGCTTAGGGTTAGGCGTTTT
GCGCTGCTTCGCGATGTACGGGCCAGATATACGCGTT
